>Addgene plasmid #197133 | pLV-CS-060 | addgene full sequence | sequence record 392596 | Addgene NGS Result
CGTTCTTCGGGGCGAAAACTCTCAAGGATCTTACCGCTGTTGAGATCCAGTTCGATGTAACCCACTCGTG
CACCCAACTGATCTTCAGCATCTTTTACTTTCACCAGCGTTTCTGGGTGAGCAAAAACAGGAAGGCAAAA
TGCCGCAAAAAAGGGAATAAGGGCGACACGGAAATGTTGAATACTCATACTCTTCCTTTTTCAATATTAT
TGAAGCATTTATCAGGGTTATTGTCTCATGAGCGGATACATATTTGAATGTATTTAGAAAAATAAACAAA
TAGGGGTTCCGCGCACATTTCCCCGAAAAGTGCCACCTGACGTCGACGGATCGGGAGATCAACTTGTTTA
TTGCAGCTTATAATGGTTACAAATAAAGCAATAGCATCACAAATTTCACAAATAAAGCATTTTTTTCACT
GCATTCTAGTTGTGGTTTGTCCAAACTCATCAATGTATCTTATCATGTCTGGATCAACTGGATAACTCAA
GCTAACCAAAATCATCCCAAACTTCCCACCCCATACCCTATTACCACTGCCAATTACCTGTGGTTTCATT
TACTCTAAACCTGTGATTCCTCTGAATTATTTTCATTTTAAAGAAATTGTATTTGTTAAATATGTACTAC
AAACTTAGTAGTTGGAAGGGCTAATTCACTCCCAAAGAAGACAAGATATCCTTGATCTGTGGATCTACCA
CACACAAGGCTACTTCCCTGATTAGCAGAACTACACACCAGGGCCAGGGGTCAGATATCCACTGACCTTT
GGATGGTGCTACAAGCTAGTACCAGTTGAGCCAGATAAGGTAGAAGAGGCCAATAAAGGAGAGAACACCA
GCTTGTTACACCCTGTGAGCCTGCATGGGATGGATGACCCGGAGAGAGAAGTGTTAGAGTGGAGGTTTGA
CAGCCGCCTAGCATTTCATCACGTGGCCCGAGAGCTGCATCCGGAGTACTTCAAGAACTGCTGATATCGA
GCTTGCTACAAGGGACTTTCCGCTGGGGACTTTCCAGGGAGGCGTGGCCTGGGCGGGACTGGGGAGTGGC
GAGCCCTCAGATCCTGCATATAAGCAGCTGCTTTTTGCCTGTACTGGGTCTCTCTGGTTAGACCAGATCT
GAGCCTGGGAGCTCTCTGGCTAACTAGGGAACCCACTGCTTAAGCCTCAATAAAGCTTGCCTTGAGTGCT
TCAAGTAGTGTGTGCCCGTCTGTTGTGTGACTCTGGTAACTAGAGATCCCTCAGACCCTTTTAGTCAGTG
TGGAAAATCTCTAGCAGTGGCGCCCGAACAGGGACTTGAAAGCGAAAGGGAAACCAGAGGAGCTCTCTCG
ACGCAGGACTCGGCTTGCTGAAGCGCGCACGGCAAGAGGCGAGGGGCGGCGACTGGTGAGTACGCCAAAA
ATTTTGACTAGCGGAGGCTAGAAGGAGAGAGATGGGTGCGAGAGCGTCAGTATTAAGCGGGGGAGAATTA
GATCGCGATGGGAAAAAATTCGGTTAAGGCCAGGGGGAAAGAAAAAATATAAATTAAAACATATAGTATG
GGCAAGCAGGGAGCTAGAACGATTCGCAGTTAATCCTGGCCTGTTAGAAACATCAGAAGGCTGTAGACAA
ATACTGGGACAGCTACAACCATCCCTTCAGACAGGATCAGAAGAACTTAGATCATTATATAATACAGTAG
CAACCCTCTATTGTGTGCATCAAAGGATAGAGATAAAAGACACCAAGGAAGCTTTAGACAAGATAGAGGA
AGAGCAAAACAAAAGTAAGACCACCGCACAGCAAGCGGCCGGCCGCTGATCTTCAGACCTGGAGGAGGAG
ATATGAGGGACAATTGGAGAAGTGAATTATATAAATATAAAGTAGTAAAAATTGAACCATTAGGAGTAGC
ACCCACCAAGGCAAAGAGAAGAGTGGTGCAGAGAGAAAAAAGAGCAGTGGGAATAGGAGCTTTGTTCCTT
GGGTTCTTGGGAGCAGCAGGAAGCACTATGGGCGCAGCGTCAATGACGCTGACGGTACAGGCCAGACAAT
TATTGTCTGGTATAGTGCAGCAGCAGAACAATTTGCTGAGGGCTATTGAGGCGCAACAGCATCTGTTGCA
ACTCACAGTCTGGGGCATCAAGCAGCTCCAGGCAAGAATCCTGGCTGTGGAAAGATACCTAAAGGATCAA
CAGCTCCTGGGGATTTGGGGTTGCTCTGGAAAACTCATTTGCACCACTGCTGTGCCTTGGAATGCTAGTT
GGAGTAATAAATCTCTGGAACAGATTTGGAATCACACGACCTGGATGGAGTGGGACAGAGAAATTAACAA
TTACACAAGCTTAATACACTCCTTAATTGAAGAATCGCAAAACCAGCAAGAAAAGAATGAACAAGAATTA
TTGGAATTAGATAAATGGGCAAGTTTGTGGAATTGGTTTAACATAACAAATTGGCTGTGGTATATAAAAT
TATTCATAATGATAGTAGGAGGCTTGGTAGGTTTAAGAATAGTTTTTGCTGTACTTTCTATAGTGAATAG
AGTTAGGCAGGGATATTCACCATTATCGTTTCAGACCCACCTCCCAACCCCGAGGGGACCCGACAGGCCC
GAAGGAATAGAAGAAGAAGGTGGAGAGAGAGACAGAGACAGATCCATTCGATTAGTGAACGGATCTCGAC
GGTATCGCCTTTAAAAGAAAAGGGGGGATTGGGGGGTACAGTGCAGGGGAAAGAATAGTAGACATAATAG
CAACAGACATACAAACTAAAGAATTACAAAAACAAATTACAAAAATTCAAAATTTTCGGGTTTATTACAG
GGACAGCAGAGATCCAGTTTATCGATTTAAATTTACTTGTACAGCTCGTCCATGCCGCCGGTGGAGTGGC
GGCCCTCGGCGCGTTCGTACTGTTCCACGATGGTGTAGTCCTCGTTGTGGGAGGTGATGTCCAACTTGAT
GTTGACGTTGTAGGCGCCGGGCAGCTGCACGGGCTTCTTGGCCTTGTAGGTGGTCTTGACCTCAGCGTCG
TAGTGGCCGCCGTCCTTCAGCTTCAGCCTCTGCTTGATCTCGCCCTTCAGGGCGCCGTCCTCGGGGTACA
TCCGCTCGGAGGAGGCCTCCCAGCCCATGGTCTTCTTCTGCATTACGGGGCCGTCGGAGGGGAAGTTGGT
GCCGCGCAGCTTCACCTTGTAGATGAACTCGCCGTCCTGCAGGGAGGAGTCCTGGGTCACGGTCACCACG
CCGCCGTCCTCGAAGTTCATCACGCGCTCCCACTTGAAGCCCTCGGGGAAGGACAGCTTCAAGTAGTCGG
GGATGTCGGCGGGGTGCTTCACGTAGGCCTTGGAGCCGTACATGAACTGAGGGGACAGGATGTCCCAGGC
GAAGGGCAGGGGGCCACCCTTGGTCACCTTCAGCTTGGCGGTCTGGGTGCCCTCGTAGGGGCGGCCCTCG
CCCTCGCCCTCGATCTCGAACTCGTGGCCGTTCACGGAGCCCTCCATGTGCACCTTGAAGCGCATGAACT
CCTTGATGATGGCCATGTTATCCTCCTCGCCCTTGCTCACCATGGTGGCGTTAACGCGATCTGACGGTTC
ACTAAACGAGCTCTGCTTATATAGGCCTCCCACCGTACACGCCTACCTACTGACTGCAGTCTGAGTCTGA
CAGCCTCTAGAGTGTTGTAAAGCTAGCGGAGCAGAGCTACGCACTCTACGCTAGAGGTAGGCGTGTACGG
TGGGAGGCCTATATAAGCAGAGCTCGTTTAGTGAACCGTCAGATCGCTTCGAAGCCACCATGGTGAGCAA
GGGCGAGGAGCTGTTCACCGGGGTGGTGCCCATCCTGGTCGAGCTGGACGGCGACGTAAACGGCCACAAG
TTCAGCGTGTCCGGCGAGGGCGAGGGCGATGCCACCTACGGCAAGCTGACCCTGAAGTTCATCTGCACCA
CCGGCAAGCTGCCCGTGCCCTGGCCCACCCTCGTGACCACCCTGACCTACGGCGTGCAGTGCTTCAGCCG
CTACCCCGACCACATGAAGCAGCACGACTTCTTCAAGTCCGCCATGCCCGAAGGCTACGTCCAGGAGCGC
ACCATCTTCTTCAAGGACGACGGCAACTACAAGACCCGCGCCGAGGTGAAGTTCGAGGGCGACACCCTGG
TGAACCGCATCGAGCTGAAGGGCATCGACTTCAAGGAGGACGGCAACATCCTGGGGCACAAGCTGGAGTA
CAACTACAACAGCCACAACGTCTATATCATGGCCGACAAGCAGAAGAACGGCATCAAGGTGAACTTCAAG
ATCCGCCACAACATCGAGGACGGCAGCGTGCAGCTCGCCGACCACTACCAGCAGAACACCCCCATCGGCG
ACGGCCCCGTGCTGCTGCCCGACAACCACTACCTGAGCACCCAGTCCGCCCTGAGCAAAGACCCCAACGA
GAAGCGCGATCACATGGTCCTGCTGGAGTTCGTGACCGCCGCCGGGATCACTCTCGGCATGGACGAGCTG
TACAAGTAATTAATTAACTAGGTCTTGAAAGGAGTGGGAATTGGCTCCGGTGCCCGTCAGTGGGCAGAGC
GCACATCGCCCACAGTCCCCGAGAAGTTGGGGGGAGGGGTCGGCAATTGATCCGGTGCCTAGAGAAGGTG
GCGCGGGGTAAACTGGGAAAGTGATGTCGTGTACTGGCTCCGCCTTTTTCCCGAGGGTGGGGGAGAACCG
TATATAAGTGCAGTAGTCGCCGTGAACGTTCTTTTTCGCAACGGGTTTGCCGCCAGAACACAGGGAATTC
ATGGCTTCAAACTTTACTCAGTTCGTGCTCGTGGACAATGGTGGGACAGGGGATGTGACAGTGGCTCCTT
CTAATTTCGCTAATGGGGTGGCAGAGTGGATCAGCTCCAACTCACGGAGCCAGGCCTACAAGGTGACATG
CAGCGTCAGGCAGTCTAGTGCCCAGAAGAGAAAGTATACCATCAAGGTGGAGGTCCCCAAAGTGGCTACC
CAGACAGTGGGCGGAGTCGAACTGCCTGTCGCCGCTTGGAGGTCCTACCTGAACATGGAGCTCACTATCC
CAATTTTCGCTACCAATTCTGACTGTGAACTCATCGTGAAGGCAATGCAGGGGCTCCTCAAAGACGGTAA
TCCTATCCCTTCCGCCATCGCCGCTAACTCAGGTATCTACAGCGCTGGAGGAGGTGGAAGCGGAGGAGGA
GGAAGCGGAGGAGGAGGTAGCGGACCTAAGAAAAAGAGGAAGGTGGCGGCCGCTGGATCCCCTTCAGGGC
AGATCAGCAACCAGGCCCTGGCTCTGGCCCCTAGCTCCGCTCCAGTGCTGGCCCAGACTATGGTGCCCTC
TAGTGCTATGGTGCCTCTGGCCCAGCCACCTGCTCCAGCCCCTGTGCTGACCCCAGGACCACCCCAGTCA
CTGAGCGCTCCAGTGCCCAAGTCTACACAGGCCGGCGAGGGGACTCTGAGTGAAGCTCTGCTGCACCTGC
AGTTCGACGCTGATGAGGACCTGGGAGCTCTGCTGGGGAACAGCACCGATCCCGGAGTGTTCACAGATCT
GGCCTCCGTGGACAACTCTGAGTTTCAGCAGCTGCTGAATCAGGGCGTGTCCATGTCTCATAGTACAGCC
GAACCAATGCTGATGGAGTACCCCGAAGCCATTACCCGGCTGGTGACCGGCAGCCAGCGGCCCCCCGACC
CCGCTCCAACTCCCCTGGGAACCAGCGGCCTGCCTAATGGGCTGTCCGGAGATGAAGACTTCTCAAGCAT
CGCTGATATGGACTTTAGTGCCCTGCTGTCACAGATTTCCTCTAGTGGGCAGGGAGGAGGTGGAAGCGGC
TTCAGCGTGGACACCAGTGCCCTGCTGGACCTGTTCAGCCCCTCGGTGACCGTGCCCGACATGAGCCTGC
CTGACCTTGACAGCAGCCTGGCCAGTATCCAAGAGCTCCTGTCTCCCCAGGAGCCCCCCAGGCCTCCCGA
GGCAGAGAACAGCAGCCCGGATTCAGGGAAGCAGCTGGTGCACTACACAGCGCAGCCGCTGTTCCTGCTG
GACCCCGGCTCCGTGGACACCGGGAGCAACGACCTGCCGGTGCTGTTTGAGCTGGGAGAGGGCTCCTACT
TCTCCGAAGGGGACGGCTTCGCCGAGGACCCCACCATCTCCCTGCTGACAGGCTCGGAGCCTCCCAAAGC
CAAGGACCCCACTGTCTCCTGTACAGCAACAAACTTCTCTCTGCTGAAACAAGCCGGAGATGTCGAAGAG
AATCCTGGACCGACCGAGTACAAGCCCACGGTGCGCCTCGCCACCCGCGACGACGTCCCCAGGGCCGTAC
GCACCCTCGCCGCCGCGTTCGCCGACTACCCCGCCACGCGCCACACCGTCGATCCGGACCGCCACATCGA
GCGGGTCACCGAGCTGCAAGAACTCTTCCTCACGCGCGTCGGGCTCGACATCGGCAAGGTGTGGGTCGCG
GACGACGGCGCCGCGGTGGCGGTCTGGACCACGCCGGAGAGCGTCGAAGCGGGGGCGGTGTTCGCCGAGA
TCGGCCCGCGCATGGCCGAGTTGAGCGGTTCCCGGCTGGCCGCGCAGCAACAGATGGAAGGCCTCCTGGC
GCCGCACCGGCCCAAGGAGCCCGCGTGGTTCCTGGCCACCGTCGGAGTCTCGCCCGACCACCAGGGCAAG
GGTCTGGGCAGCGCCGTCGTGCTCCCCGGAGTGGAGGCGGCCGAGCGCGCCGGGGTGCCCGCCTTCCTGG
AGACCTCCGCGCCCCGCAACCTCCCCTTCTACGAGCGGCTCGGCTTCACCGTCACCGCCGACGTCGAGGT
GCCCGAAGGACCGCGCACCTGGTGCATGACCCGCAAGCCCGGTGCCTGACGCGTCTGGAACAATCAACCT
CTGGATTACAAAATTTGTGAAAGATTGACTGGTATTCTTAACTATGTTGCTCCTTTTACGCTATGTGGAT
ACGCTGCTTTAATGCCTTTGTATCATGCTATTGCTTCCCGTATGGCTTTCATTTTCTCCTCCTTGTATAA
ATCCTGGTTGCTGTCTCTTTATGAGGAGTTGTGGCCCGTTGTCAGGCAACGTGGCGTGGTGTGCACTGTG
TTTGCTGACGCAACCCCCACTGGTTGGGGCATTGCCACCACCTGTCAGCTCCTTTCCGGGACTTTCGCTT
TCCCCCTCCCTATTGCCACGGCGGAACTCATCGCCGCCTGCCTTGCCCGCTGCTGGACAGGGGCTCGGCT
GTTGGGCACTGACAATTCCGTGGTGTTGTCGGGGAAGCTGACGTCCTTTCCATGGCTGCTCGCCTGTGTT
GCCACCTGGATTCTGCGCGGGACGTCCTTCTGCTACGTCCCTTCGGCCCTCAATCCAGCGGACCTTCCTT
CCCGCGGCCTGCTGCCGGCTCTGCGGCCTCTTCCGCGTCTTCGCCTTCGCCCTCAGACGAGTCGGATCTC
CCTTTGGGCCGCCTCCCCGCCTGGAATTAATTCTGCAGTCGAGACCTAGAAAAACATGGAGCAATCACAA
GTAGCAATACAGCAGCTACCAATGCTGATTGTGCCTGGCTAGAAGCACAAGAGGAGGAGGAGGTGGGTTT
TCCAGTCACACCTCAGGTACCTTTAAGACCAATGACTTACAAGGCAGCTGTAGATCTTAGCCACTTTTTA
AAAGAAAAGAGGGGACTGGAAGGGCTAATTCACTCCCAACGAAGACAAGATCTGCTTTTTGCTTGTACTG
GGTCTCTCTGGTTAGACCAGATCTGAGCCTGGGAGCTCTCTGGCTAACTAGGGAACCCACTGCTTAAGCC
TCAATAAAGCTTGCCTTGAGTGCTTCAAGTAGTGTGTGCCCGTCTGTTGTGTGACTCTGGTAACTAGAGA
TCCCTCAGACCCTTTTAGTCAGTGTGGAAAATCTCTAGCAGTAGTAGTTCATGTCATCTTATTATTCAGT
ATTTATAACTTGCAAAGAAATGAATATCAGAGAGTGAGAGGCCTTGACATTCTAGCGTTTTACCGTCGAC
CTCTAGCTAGAGCTTGGCGTAATCATGGTCATAGCTGTTTCCTGTGTGAAATTGTTATCCGCTCACAATT
CCACACAACATACGAGCCGGAAGCATAAAGTGTAAAGCCTGGGGTGCCTAATGAGTGAGCTAACTCACAT
TAATTGCGTTGCGCTCACTGCCCGCTTTCCAGTCGGGAAACCTGTCGTGCCAGCTGCATTAATGAATCGG
CCAACGCGCGGGGAGAGGCGGTTTGCGTATTGGGCGCTCTTCCGCTTCCTCGCTCACTGACTCGCTGCGC
TCGGTCGTTCGGCTGCGGCGAGCGGTATCAGCTCACTCAAAGGCGGTAATACGGTTATCCACAGAATCAG
GGGATAACGCAGGAAAGAACATGTGAGCAAAAGGCCAGCAAAAGGCCAGGAACCGTAAAAAGGCCGCGTT
GCTGGCGTTTTTCCATAGGCTCCGCCCCCCTGACGAGCATCACAAAAATCGACGCTCAAGTCAGAGGTGG
CGAAACCCGACAGGACTATAAAGATACCAGGCGTTTCCCCCTGGAAGCTCCCTCGTGCGCTCTCCTGTTC
CGACCCTGCCGCTTACCGGATACCTGTCCGCCTTTCTCCCTTCGGGAAGCGTGGCGCTTTCTCATAGCTC
ACGCTGTAGGTATCTCAGTTCGGTGTAGGTCGTTCGCTCCAAGCTGGGCTGTGTGCACGAACCCCCCGTT
CAGCCCGACCGCTGCGCCTTATCCGGTAACTATCGTCTTGAGTCCAACCCGGTAAGACACGACTTATCGC
CACTGGCAGCAGCCACTGGTAACAGGATTAGCAGAGCGAGGTATGTAGGCGGTGCTACAGAGTTCTTGAA
GTGGTGGCCTAACTACGGCTACACTAGAAGAACAGTATTTGGTATCTGCGCTCTGCTGAAGCCAGTTACC
TTCGGAAAAAGAGTTGGTAGCTCTTGATCCGGCAAACAAACCACCGCTGGTAGCGGTGGTTTTTTTGTTT
GCAAGCAGCAGATTACGCGCAGAAAAAAAGGATCTCAAGAAGATCCTTTGATCTTTTCTACGGGGTCTGA
CGCTCAGTGGAACGAAAACTCACGTTAAGGGATTTTGGTCATGAGATTATCAAAAAGGATCTTCACCTAG
ATCCTTTTAAATTAAAAATGAAGTTTTAAATCAATCTAAAGTATATATGAGTAAACTTGGTCTGACAGTT
ACCAATGCTTAATCAGTGAGGCACCTATCTCAGCGATCTGTCTATTTCGTTCATCCATAGTTGCCTGACT
CCCCGTCGTGTAGATAACTACGATACGGGAGGGCTTACCATCTGGCCCCAGTGCTGCAATGATACCGCGA
GACCCACGCTCACCGGCTCCAGATTTATCAGCAATAAACCAGCCAGCCGGAAGGGCCGAGCGCAGAAGTG
GTCCTGCAACTTTATCCGCCTCCATCCAGTCTATTAATTGTTGCCGGGAAGCTAGAGTAAGTAGTTCGCC
AGTTAATAGTTTGCGCAACGTTGTTGCCATTGCTACAGGCATCGTGGTGTCACGCTCGTCGTTTGGTATG
GCTTCATTCAGCTCCGGTTCCCAACGATCAAGGCGAGTTACATGATCCCCCATGTTGTGCAAAAAAGCGG
TTAGCTCCTTCGGTCCTCCGATCGTTGTCAGAAGTAAGTTGGCCGCAGTGTTATCACTCATGGTTATGGC
AGCACTGCATAATTCTCTTACTGTCATGCCATCCGTAAGATGCTTTTCTGTGACTGGTGAGTACTCAACC
AAGTCATTCTGAGAATAGTGTATGCGGCGACCGAGTTGCTCTTGCCCGGCGTCAATACGGGATAATACCG
CGCCACATAGCAGAACTTTAAAAGTGCTCATCATTGGAAAA
Features (pLannotate 1.2.2; 28 found; start..end, strand, type, name):
    189..293     -  promoter       AmpR promoter: bla
    341..475     +  polyA_signal   SV40 poly(A) signal: SV40 polyadenylation signal
    642..971     +  CDS            nef (fragment): NEF_HV1BR - Experimental evidence at protein level: Swiss-Prot protein existence level 1. Extracellular Nef protein targets CD4(+) T-lymphocytes for apoptosis by interacting with CXCR4 surface receptors (PubMed:14990729). From Human immunodeficiency virus type 1 group M subtype B (isolate BRU/LAI) (HIV-1).
   1019..1276    +  LTR            5' LTR (truncated): truncated 5' long terminal repeat (LTR) from HIV-1
   1323..1448    +  misc_feature   HIV-1 Ψ: packaging signal of human immunodeficiency virus type 1
   1432..1770    +  CDS            HIV-1 gag (fragment): gag protein from human immunodeficiency virus 1; gag
   1945..2178    +  misc_feature   RRE: The Rev response element (RRE) of HIV-1 allows for Rev-dependent mRNA export from the nucleus to the cytoplasm.
   2555..2655    +  CDS            Rev (fragment): human immunodeficiency virus 1 (HIV-1) Rev protein; rev; enhances nuclear export of unspliced and incompletely spliced viral mRNAs
   2670..2785    +  misc_feature   cPPT/CTS: central polypurine tract and central termination sequence of HIV-1 (lacking the first T)
   2836..3543    -  CDS            mCherry: mCherry is a basic (constitutively fluorescent) red fluorescent protein published in 2004, derived from Discosoma sp.. It is reported to be a very rapidly-maturing monomer with low acid sensitivity.
   3579..3617    -  promoter       minimal CMV promoter: human cytomegalovirus (CMV) immediate early promoter
   3696..3734    +  promoter       minimal CMV promoter: human cytomegalovirus (CMV) immediate early promoter
   3770..4489    +  CDS            EGFP: the original enhanced GFP (Yang et al., 1996) mammalian codon-optimized
   4498..4516    +  CDS            small t antigen (fragment): SV40 (simian virus 40) small t antigen
   4542..4753    +  promoter       EF-1α core promoter: core promoter for human elongation factor EF-1α
   4761..5150    +  CDS            CAPSD_BPMS2: Experimental evidence at protein level: Swiss-Prot protein existence level 1. Acts as a translational repressor of viral replicase synthesis late in infection. This latter function is the result of capsid protein interaction with an RNA hairpin which contains the replicase ribosome-binding site. From Escherichia phage MS2 (Bacteriophage MS2).
   5241..5783    +  CDS            Rela (fragment): TF65_MOUSE - Also known as Nfkb3. Experimental evidence at protein level: Swiss-Prot protein existence level 1. NF-kappa-B is a pleiotropic transcription factor present in almost all cell types and is the endpoint of a series of signal transduction events that are initiated by a vast array of stimuli related to many biological processes such as inflammation, immunity, differentiation, cell growth, tumorigenesis and apoptosis. NF-kappa-B is a homo- or heterodimeric complex formed by the Rel-like domain- containing proteins RELA/p65, RELB, NFKB1/p105, NFKB1/p50, REL and NFKB2/p52. The heterodime
   5808..6179    +  CDS            HSF1: C-terminal activation domain from the human heat shock transcription factor HSF1
   6242..6839    +  CDS            PuroR (fragment): puromycin N-acetyltransferase; pac from Streptomyces; confers resistance to puromycin
   6852..7440    +  misc_feature   WPRE: woodchuck hepatitis virus posttranscriptional regulatory element
   7457..7645    +  CDS            nef (fragment): NEF_HV1Z2 - Experimental evidence at protein level: Swiss-Prot protein existence level 1. Extracellular Nef protein targets CD4(+) T-lymphocytes for apoptosis by interacting with CXCR4 surface receptors. From Human immunodeficiency virus type 1 group M subtype D (isolate Z2/CDC-Z34) (HIV-1).
   7647..7880    +  LTR            3' LTR (ΔU3): self-inactivating 3' long terminal repeat (LTR) from HIV-1
   8032..8048    -  protein_bind   lac operator: The lac repressor binds to the lac operator to inhibit transcription in E. coli. This inhibition can be relieved by adding lactose or isopropyl-β-D-thiogalactopyranoside (IPTG). lac repressor encoded by lacI
   8056..8086    -  promoter       lac promoter: promoter for the E. coli lac operon
   8101..8122    -  protein_bind   CAP binding site: CAP binding activates transcription in the presence of cAMP. E. coli catabolite activator protein
   8135..8227    -  CDS            lacI (fragment): lac repressor; lacI; The lac repressor binds to the lac operator to inhibit transcription in E. coli. This inhibition can be relieved by adding lactose or isopropyl-β-D-thiogalactopyranoside (IPTG).
   8410..8998    -  rep_origin     ori: high-copy-number ColE1/pMB1/pBR322/pUC origin of replication
   9169..188     -  CDS            AmpR (across the origin): β-lactamase; bla; confers resistance to ampicillin, carbenicillin, and related antibiotics
