[The description below was written by a language model from this plasmid's Addgene catalogue record and pLannotate feature annotations shown in this document.]
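Description:
pLV-CS-060 is a self-inactivating HIV-1-based lentiviral vector built on the Takara pLVSIN-CMV_Pur backbone, deposited as an empty cloning backbone for CRISPR-activation (CRISPRa) reporters. It is propagated in E. coli through a high-copy ColE1/pUC-type origin with ampicillin resistance. The depositor notes that it is relatively unstable because of repetitive and retrovirus-derived sequences, so a recombination-tolerant host strain is recommended. The viral portion carries a truncated 5' LTR, the Ψ packaging signal with a partial gag region, the RRE, cPPT/CTS, a WPRE and a ΔU3 3' LTR. Genomic RNA can therefore be packaged when helper functions are supplied in trans, and LTR promoter activity is lost after integration.

Between the LTRs sit two functional modules. The first is a divergent reporter pair: two minimal CMV promoters face away from each other, one driving mCherry on the reverse strand and the other driving EGFP on the forward strand. They are separated by a short gap of under 100 bp, which is presumably where CRISPRa target sequences are cloned, although the record does not describe the cloning site itself. Minimal promoters give little expression on their own, so fluorescence should depend on an activator being recruited nearby.

The second module uses an EF-1α core promoter to express the MS2 coat protein (MCP, with the N55K mutation) fused to the p65 (RelA) and HSF1 activation domains. This is linked through a 2A peptide to puromycin N-acetyltransferase for selection of transduced mammalian cells. MCP-p65-HSF1 binds MS2 hairpins in engineered guide RNAs. dCas9 and the guide RNA are not annotated on this plasmid and would have to be provided separately. The associated publication concerns a genetic barcoding system for isolating specific clones.
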