Addgene plasmid #197133: pLV-CS-060
Purpose: (Empty Backbone) CRISPRa reporter cloning backbone and MCP-p65-HSF1-2A-Puro expression
Depositing lab: Nozomu Yachie. Depositing organization: University of British Columbia. Publication: A multi-kingdom genetic barcoding system for precise clone isolation. Ishiguro S, Ishida K, Sakata RC, Ichiraku M, Takimoto R, Yogo R, Kijima Y, Mori H, Tanaka M, King S, Tarumoto S, Tsujimura T, Bashth O, Masuyama N, Adel A, Toyoshima H, Seki M, Oh JH, Archambault AS, Nishida K, Kondo A, Kuhara S, Aburatani H, Klein Geltink RI, Yamamoto T, Shakiba N, Takashima Y, Yachie N. Nat Biotechnol. 2025 May 21. doi: 10.1038/s41587-025-02649-1. PubMed 40399693.
Backbone
  Vector backbone: pLVSIN-CMV_Pur
  Backbone manufacturer: Takara
  Vector type: Mammalian Expression, Lentiviral
  Selectable markers: Puromycin
  Tag / fusion protein: EGFP (N terminal on insert); mCherry (N terminal on insert)
Growth in bacteria
  Bacterial resistance: Ampicillin, 100 μg/mL
  Growth temperature: 30°C
  Growth strain: NEB Stable
  Copy number: High Copy
Gene/Insert
  Gene/Insert name: None
  Mutation: MCP(N55K)
  Tag / fusion protein: EGFP (N terminal on insert); mCherry (N terminal on insert)
Terms and licenses: Academic/Nonprofit Terms; Industry Terms: Not Available to Industry
Depositor comments: https://benchling.com/s/seq-57IJBYCeOsdP3ux0vCIq?m=slm-W5iNqSIgSFpsjY6PSvGS Please visit https://www.biorxiv.org/content/10.1101/2023.01.18.524633v1 for bioRxiv preprint. This plasmid is relatively unstable due to repetitive sequences and other genetic element cloned from retrovirus. Please be sure to use NEB stable cells and incubate at 30C.
How to cite: pLV-CS-060 was a gift from Nozomu Yachie (Addgene plasmid # 197133 ; http://n2t.net/addgene:197133 ; RRID:Addgene_197133)
